>Addgene plasmid #192687 | lentiCRISPRv2_ZsG gRNA_3 | addgene full sequence | sequence record 379588 | Addgene NGS Result
TGATGCGGTTTTGGCAGTACATCAATGGGCGTGGATAGCGGTTTGACTCACGGGGATTTCCAAGTCTCCA
CCCCATTGACGTCAATGGGAGTTTGTTTTGGCACCAAAATCAACGGGACTTTCCAAAATGTCGTAACAAC
TCCGCCCCATTGACGCAAATGGGCGGTAGGCGTGTACGGTGGGAGGTCTATATAAGCAGCGCGTTTTGCC
TGTACTGGGTCTCTCTGGTTAGACCAGATCTGAGCCTGGGAGCTCTCTGGCTAACTAGGGAACCCACTGC
TTAAGCCTCAATAAAGCTTGCCTTGAGTGCTTCAAGTAGTGTGTGCCCGTCTGTTGTGTGACTCTGGTAA
CTAGAGATCCCTCAGACCCTTTTAGTCAGTGTGGAAAATCTCTAGCAGTGGCGCCCGAACAGGGACTTGA
AAGCGAAAGGGAAACCAGAGGAGCTCTCTCGACGCAGGACTCGGCTTGCTGAAGCGCGCACGGCAAGAGG
CGAGGGGCGGCGACTGGTGAGTACGCCAAAAATTTTGACTAGCGGAGGCTAGAAGGAGAGAGATGGGTGC
GAGAGCGTCAGTATTAAGCGGGGGAGAATTAGATCGCGATGGGAAAAAATTCGGTTAAGGCCAGGGGGAA
AGAAAAAATATAAATTAAAACATATAGTATGGGCAAGCAGGGAGCTAGAACGATTCGCAGTTAATCCTGG
CCTGTTAGAAACATCAGAAGGCTGTAGACAAATACTGGGACAGCTACAACCATCCCTTCAGACAGGATCA
GAAGAACTTAGATCATTATATAATACAGTAGCAACCCTCTATTGTGTGCATCAAAGGATAGAGATAAAAG
ACACCAAGGAAGCTTTAGACAAGATAGAGGAAGAGCAAAACAAAAGTAAGACCACCGCACAGCAAGCGGC
CGCTGATCTTCAGACCTGGAGGAGGAGATATGAGGGACAATTGGAGAAGTGAATTATATAAATATAAAGT
AGTAAAAATTGAACCATTAGGAGTAGCACCCACCAAGGCAAAGAGAAGAGTGGTGCAGAGAGAAAAAAGA
GCAGTGGGAATAGGAGCTTTGTTCCTTGGGTTCTTGGGAGCAGCAGGAAGCACTATGGGCGCAGCGTCAA
TGACGCTGACGGTACAGGCCAGACAATTATTGTCTGGTATAGTGCAGCAGCAGAACAATTTGCTGAGGGC
TATTGAGGCGCAACAGCATCTGTTGCAACTCACAGTCTGGGGCATCAAGCAGCTCCAGGCAAGAATCCTG
GCTGTGGAAAGATACCTAAAGGATCAACAGCTCCTGGGGATTTGGGGTTGCTCTGGAAAACTCATTTGCA
CCACTGCTGTGCCTTGGAATGCTAGTTGGAGTAATAAATCTCTGGAACAGATTTGGAATCACACGACCTG
GATGGAGTGGGACAGAGAAATTAACAATTACACAAGCTTAATACACTCCTTAATTGAAGAATCGCAAAAC
CAGCAAGAAAAGAATGAACAAGAATTATTGGAATTAGATAAATGGGCAAGTTTGTGGAATTGGTTTAACA
TAACAAATTGGCTGTGGTATATAAAATTATTCATAATGATAGTAGGAGGCTTGGTAGGTTTAAGAATAGT
TTTTGCTGTACTTTCTATAGTGAATAGAGTTAGGCAGGGATATTCACCATTATCGTTTCAGACCCACCTC
CCAACCCCGAGGGGACCCGACAGGCCCGAAGGAATAGAAGAAGAAGGTGGAGAGAGAGACAGAGACAGAT
CCATTCGATTAGTGAACGGATCGGCACTGCGTGCGCCAATTCTGCAGACAAATGGCAGTATTCATCCACA
ATTTTAAAAGAAAAGGGGGGATTGGGGGGTACAGTGCAGGGGAAAGAATAGTAGACATAATAGCAACAGA
CATACAAACTAAAGAATTACAAAAACAAATTACAAAAATTCAAAATTTTCGGGTTTATTACAGGGACAGC
AGAGATCCAGTTTGGTTAATTAAGGTACCGAGGGCCTATTTCCCATGATTCCTTCATATTTGCATATACG
ATACAAGGCTGTTAGAGAGATAATTAGAATTAATTTGACTGTAAACACAAAGATATTAGTACAAAATACG
TGACGTAGAAAGTAATAATTTCTTGGGTAGTTTGCAGTTTTAAAATTATGTTTTAAAATGGACTATCATA
TGCTTACCGTAACTTGAAAGTATTTCGATTTCTTGGCTTTATATATCTTGTGGAAAGGACGAAACACCGA
AGTTCGTGATCACCGGCGAGTTTTAGAGCTAGAAATAGCAAGTTAAAATAAGGCTAGTCCGTTATCAACT
TGAAAAAGTGGCACCGAGTCGGTGCTTTTTTGAATTCGCTAGCTAGGTCTTGAAAGGAGTGGGAATTGGC
TCCGGTGCCCGTCAGTGGGCAGAGCGCACATCGCCCACAGTCCCCGAGAAGTTGGGGGGAGGGGTCGGCA
ATTGATCCGGTGCCTAGAGAAGGTGGCGCGGGGTAAACTGGGAAAGTGATGTCGTGTACTGGCTCCGCCT
TTTTCCCGAGGGTGGGGGAGAACCGTATATAAGTGCAGTAGTCGCCGTGAACGTTCTTTTTCGCAACGGG
TTTGCCGCCAGAACACAGGACCGGTTCTAGAGCGCTGCCACCATGGACAAGAAGTACAGCATCGGCCTGG
ACATCGGCACCAACTCTGTGGGCTGGGCCGTGATCACCGACGAGTACAAGGTGCCCAGCAAGAAATTCAA
GGTGCTGGGCAACACCGACCGGCACAGCATCAAGAAGAACCTGATCGGAGCCCTGCTGTTCGACAGCGGC
GAAACAGCCGAGGCCACCCGGCTGAAGAGAACCGCCAGAAGAAGATACACCAGACGGAAGAACCGGATCT
GCTATCTGCAAGAGATCTTCAGCAACGAGATGGCCAAGGTGGACGACAGCTTCTTCCACAGACTGGAAGA
GTCCTTCCTGGTGGAAGAGGATAAGAAGCACGAGCGGCACCCCATCTTCGGCAACATCGTGGACGAGGTG
GCCTACCACGAGAAGTACCCCACCATCTACCACCTGAGAAAGAAACTGGTGGACAGCACCGACAAGGCCG
ACCTGCGGCTGATCTATCTGGCCCTGGCCCACATGATCAAGTTCCGGGGCCACTTCCTGATCGAGGGCGA
CCTGAACCCCGACAACAGCGACGTGGACAAGCTGTTCATCCAGCTGGTGCAGACCTACAACCAGCTGTTC
GAGGAAAACCCCATCAACGCCAGCGGCGTGGACGCCAAGGCCATCCTGTCTGCCAGACTGAGCAAGAGCA
GACGGCTGGAAAATCTGATCGCCCAGCTGCCCGGCGAGAAGAAGAATGGCCTGTTCGGAAACCTGATTGC
CCTGAGCCTGGGCCTGACCCCCAACTTCAAGAGCAACTTCGACCTGGCCGAGGATGCCAAACTGCAGCTG
AGCAAGGACACCTACGACGACGACCTGGACAACCTGCTGGCCCAGATCGGCGACCAGTACGCCGACCTGT
TTCTGGCCGCCAAGAACCTGTCCGACGCCATCCTGCTGAGCGACATCCTGAGAGTGAACACCGAGATCAC
CAAGGCCCCCCTGAGCGCCTCTATGATCAAGAGATACGACGAGCACCACCAGGACCTGACCCTGCTGAAA
GCTCTCGTGCGGCAGCAGCTGCCTGAGAAGTACAAAGAGATTTTCTTCGACCAGAGCAAGAACGGCTACG
CCGGCTACATTGACGGCGGAGCCAGCCAGGAAGAGTTCTACAAGTTCATCAAGCCCATCCTGGAAAAGAT
GGACGGCACCGAGGAACTGCTCGTGAAGCTGAACAGAGAGGACCTGCTGCGGAAGCAGCGGACCTTCGAC
AACGGCAGCATCCCCCACCAGATCCACCTGGGAGAGCTGCACGCCATTCTGCGGCGGCAGGAAGATTTTT
ACCCATTCCTGAAGGACAACCGGGAAAAGATCGAGAAGATCCTGACCTTCCGCATCCCCTACTACGTGGG
CCCTCTGGCCAGGGGAAACAGCAGATTCGCCTGGATGACCAGAAAGAGCGAGGAAACCATCACCCCCTGG
AACTTCGAGGAAGTGGTGGACAAGGGCGCTTCCGCCCAGAGCTTCATCGAGCGGATGACCAACTTCGATA
AGAACCTGCCCAACGAGAAGGTGCTGCCCAAGCACAGCCTGCTGTACGAGTACTTCACCGTGTATAACGA
GCTGACCAAAGTGAAATACGTGACCGAGGGAATGAGAAAGCCCGCCTTCCTGAGCGGCGAGCAGAAAAAG
GCCATCGTGGACCTGCTGTTCAAGACCAACCGGAAAGTGACCGTGAAGCAGCTGAAAGAGGACTACTTCA
AGAAAATCGAGTGCTTCGACTCCGTGGAAATCTCCGGCGTGGAAGATCGGTTCAACGCCTCCCTGGGCAC
ATACCACGATCTGCTGAAAATTATCAAGGACAAGGACTTCCTGGACAATGAGGAAAACGAGGACATTCTG
GAAGATATCGTGCTGACCCTGACACTGTTTGAGGACAGAGAGATGATCGAGGAACGGCTGAAAACCTATG
CCCACCTGTTCGACGACAAAGTGATGAAGCAGCTGAAGCGGCGGAGATACACCGGCTGGGGCAGGCTGAG
CCGGAAGCTGATCAACGGCATCCGGGACAAGCAGTCCGGCAAGACAATCCTGGATTTCCTGAAGTCCGAC
GGCTTCGCCAACAGAAACTTCATGCAGCTGATCCACGACGACAGCCTGACCTTTAAAGAGGACATCCAGA
AAGCCCAGGTGTCCGGCCAGGGCGATAGCCTGCACGAGCACATTGCCAATCTGGCCGGCAGCCCCGCCAT
TAAGAAGGGCATCCTGCAGACAGTGAAGGTGGTGGACGAGCTCGTGAAAGTGATGGGCCGGCACAAGCCC
GAGAACATCGTGATCGAAATGGCCAGAGAGAACCAGACCACCCAGAAGGGACAGAAGAACAGCCGCGAGA
GAATGAAGCGGATCGAAGAGGGCATCAAAGAGCTGGGCAGCCAGATCCTGAAAGAACACCCCGTGGAAAA
CACCCAGCTGCAGAACGAGAAGCTGTACCTGTACTACCTGCAGAATGGGCGGGATATGTACGTGGACCAG
GAACTGGACATCAACCGGCTGTCCGACTACGATGTGGACCATATCGTGCCTCAGAGCTTTCTGAAGGACG
ACTCCATCGACAACAAGGTGCTGACCAGAAGCGACAAGAACCGGGGCAAGAGCGACAACGTGCCCTCCGA
AGAGGTCGTGAAGAAGATGAAGAACTACTGGCGGCAGCTGCTGAACGCCAAGCTGATTACCCAGAGAAAG
TTCGACAATCTGACCAAGGCCGAGAGAGGCGGCCTGAGCGAACTGGATAAGGCCGGCTTCATCAAGAGAC
AGCTGGTGGAAACCCGGCAGATCACAAAGCACGTGGCACAGATCCTGGACTCCCGGATGAACACTAAGTA
CGACGAGAATGACAAGCTGATCCGGGAAGTGAAAGTGATCACCCTGAAGTCCAAGCTGGTGTCCGATTTC
CGGAAGGATTTCCAGTTTTACAAAGTGCGCGAGATCAACAACTACCACCACGCCCACGACGCCTACCTGA
ACGCCGTCGTGGGAACCGCCCTGATCAAAAAGTACCCTAAGCTGGAAAGCGAGTTCGTGTACGGCGACTA
CAAGGTGTACGACGTGCGGAAGATGATCGCCAAGAGCGAGCAGGAAATCGGCAAGGCTACCGCCAAGTAC
TTCTTCTACAGCAACATCATGAACTTTTTCAAGACCGAGATTACCCTGGCCAACGGCGAGATCCGGAAGC
GGCCTCTGATCGAGACAAACGGCGAAACCGGGGAGATCGTGTGGGATAAGGGCCGGGATTTTGCCACCGT
GCGGAAAGTGCTGAGCATGCCCCAAGTGAATATCGTGAAAAAGACCGAGGTGCAGACAGGCGGCTTCAGC
AAAGAGTCTATCCTGCCCAAGAGGAACAGCGATAAGCTGATCGCCAGAAAGAAGGACTGGGACCCTAAGA
AGTACGGCGGCTTCGACAGCCCCACCGTGGCCTATTCTGTGCTGGTGGTGGCCAAAGTGGAAAAGGGCAA
GTCCAAGAAACTGAAGAGTGTGAAAGAGCTGCTGGGGATCACCATCATGGAAAGAAGCAGCTTCGAGAAG
AATCCCATCGACTTTCTGGAAGCCAAGGGCTACAAAGAAGTGAAAAAGGACCTGATCATCAAGCTGCCTA
AGTACTCCCTGTTCGAGCTGGAAAACGGCCGGAAGAGAATGCTGGCCTCTGCCGGCGAACTGCAGAAGGG
AAACGAACTGGCCCTGCCCTCCAAATATGTGAACTTCCTGTACCTGGCCAGCCACTATGAGAAGCTGAAG
GGCTCCCCCGAGGATAATGAGCAGAAACAGCTGTTTGTGGAACAGCACAAGCACTACCTGGACGAGATCA
TCGAGCAGATCAGCGAGTTCTCCAAGAGAGTGATCCTGGCCGACGCTAATCTGGACAAAGTGCTGTCCGC
CTACAACAAGCACCGGGATAAGCCCATCAGAGAGCAGGCCGAGAATATCATCCACCTGTTTACCCTGACC
AATCTGGGAGCCCCTGCCGCCTTCAAGTACTTTGACACCACCATCGACCGGAAGAGGTACACCAGCACCA
AAGAGGTGCTGGACGCCACCCTGATCCACCAGAGCATCACCGGCCTGTACGAGACACGGATCGACCTGTC
TCAGCTGGGAGGCGACAAGCGACCTGCCGCCACAAAGAAGGCTGGACAGGCTAAGAAGAAGAAAGATTAC
AAAGACGATGACGATAAGGGATCCGGCGCAACAAACTTCTCTCTGCTGAAACAAGCCGGAGATGTCGAAG
AGAATCCTGGACCGACCGAGTACAAGCCCACGGTGCGCCTCGCCACCCGCGACGACGTCCCCAGGGCCGT
ACGCACCCTCGCCGCCGCGTTCGCCGACTACCCCGCCACGCGCCACACCGTCGATCCGGACCGCCACATC
GAGCGGGTCACCGAGCTGCAAGAACTCTTCCTCACGCGCGTCGGGCTCGACATCGGCAAGGTGTGGGTCG
CGGACGACGGCGCCGCGGTGGCGGTCTGGACCACGCCGGAGAGCGTCGAAGCGGGGGCGGTGTTCGCCGA
GATCGGCCCGCGCATGGCCGAGTTGAGCGGTTCCCGGCTGGCCGCGCAGCAACAGATGGAAGGCCTCCTG
GCGCCGCACCGGCCCAAGGAGCCCGCGTGGTTCCTGGCCACCGTCGGAGTCTCGCCCGACCACCAGGGCA
AGGGTCTGGGCAGCGCCGTCGTGCTCCCCGGAGTGGAGGCGGCCGAGCGCGCCGGGGTGCCCGCCTTCCT
GGAGACCTCCGCGCCCCGCAACCTCCCCTTCTACGAGCGGCTCGGCTTCACCGTCACCGCCGACGTCGAG
GTGCCCGAAGGACCGCGCACCTGGTGCATGACCCGCAAGCCCGGTGCCTGAACGCGTTAAGTCGACAATC
AACCTCTGGATTACAAAATTTGTGAAAGATTGACTGGTATTCTTAACTATGTTGCTCCTTTTACGCTATG
TGGATACGCTGCTTTAATGCCTTTGTATCATGCTATTGCTTCCCGTATGGCTTTCATTTTCTCCTCCTTG
TATAAATCCTGGTTGCTGTCTCTTTATGAGGAGTTGTGGCCCGTTGTCAGGCAACGTGGCGTGGTGTGCA
CTGTGTTTGCTGACGCAACCCCCACTGGTTGGGGCATTGCCACCACCTGTCAGCTCCTTTCCGGGACTTT
CGCTTTCCCCCTCCCTATTGCCACGGCGGAACTCATCGCCGCCTGCCTTGCCCGCTGCTGGACAGGGGCT
CGGCTGTTGGGCACTGACAATTCCGTGGTGTTGTCGGGGAAATCATCGTCCTTTCCTTGGCTGCTCGCCT
GTGTTGCCACCTGGATTCTGCGCGGGACGTCCTTCTGCTACGTCCCTTCGGCCCTCAATCCAGCGGACCT
TCCTTCCCGCGGCCTGCTGCCGGCTCTGCGGCCTCTTCCGCGTCTTCGCCTTCGCCCTCAGACGAGTCGG
ATCTCCCTTTGGGCCGCCTCCCCGCGTCGACTTTAAGACCAATGACTTACAAGGCAGCTGTAGATCTTAG
CCACTTTTTAAAAGAAAAGGGGGGACTGGAAGGGCTAATTCACTCCCAACGAAGACAAGATCTGCTTTTT
GCTTGTACTGGGTCTCTCTGGTTAGACCAGATCTGAGCCTGGGAGCTCTCTGGCTAACTAGGGAACCCAC
TGCTTAAGCCTCAATAAAGCTTGCCTTGAGTGCTTCAAGTAGTGTGTGCCCGTCTGTTGTGTGACTCTGG
TAACTAGAGATCCCTCAGACCCTTTTAGTCAGTGTGGAAAATCTCTAGCAGGGCCCGTTTAAACCCGCTG
ATCAGCCTCGACTGTGCCTTCTAGTTGCCAGCCATCTGTTGTTTGCCCCTCCCCCGTGCCTTCCTTGACC
CTGGAAGGTGCCACTCCCACTGTCCTTTCCTAATAAAATGAGGAAATTGCATCGCATTGTCTGAGTAGGT
GTCATTCTATTCTGGGGGGTGGGGTGGGGCAGGACAGCAAGGGGGAGGATTGGGAAGACAATAGCAGGCA
TGCTGGGGATGCGGTGGGCTCTATGGCTTCTGAGGCGGAAAGAACCAGCTGGGGCTCTAGGGGGTATCCC
C
[124 nt withheld, positions 8682-8805]
C
[91 nt withheld, positions 8807-8897]
A
[49 nt withheld, positions 8899-8947]
CCTTTGACGTTGGAGTCCACGTTCTTT
[37 nt withheld, positions 8975-9011]
ACCCTATCTCGGTCTATTCTTTTGATTTATAAGGGATTTTGCCGATTTCGGCCTATTGGTTAAAAAATGA
GCTGATTTAACAAAAATTTAACGCGAATTAATTCTGTGGAATGTGTGTCAGTTAGGGTGTGGAAAGTCCC
CAGGCTCCCCAGCAGGCAGAAGTATGCAAAGCATGCATCTCAATTAGTCAGCAACCAGGTGTGGAAAGTC
CCCAGGCTCCCCAGCAGGCAGAAGTATGCAAAGCATGCATCTCAATTAGTCAGCAACCATAGTCCCGCCC
CTAACTCCGCCCATCCCGCCCCTAACTCCGCCCAGTTCCGCCCATTCTCCGCCCCATGGCTGACTAATTT
TTTTTATTTATGCAGAGGCCGAGGCCGCCTCTGCCTCTGAGCTATTCCAGAAGTAGTGAGGAGGCTTTTT
TGGAGGCCTAGGCTTTTGCAAAAAGCTCCCGGGAGCTTGTATATCCATTTTCGGATCTGATCAGCACGTG
TTGACAATTAATCATCGGCATAGTATATCGGCATAGTATAATACGACAAGGTGAGGAACTAAACCATGGC
CAAGTTGACCAGTGCCGTTCCGGTGCTCACCGCGCGCGACGTCGCCGGAGCGGTCGAGTTCTGGACCGAC
CGGCTCGGGTTCTCCCGGGACTTCGTGGAGGACGACTTCGCCGGTGTGGTCCGGGACGACGTGACCCTGT
TCATCAGCGCGGTCCAGGACCAGGTGGTGCCGGACAACACCCTGGCCTGGGTGTGGGTGCGCGGCCTGGA
CGAGCTGTACGCCGAGTGGTCGGAGGTCGTGTCCACGAACTTCCGGGACGCCTCCGGGCCGGCCATGACC
GAGATCGGCGAGCAGCCGTGGGGGCGGGAGTTCGCCCTGCGCGACCCGGCCGGCAACTGCGTGCACTTCG
TGGCCGAGGAGCAGGACTGACACGTGCTACGAGATTTCGATTCCACCGCCGCCTTCTATGAAAGGTTGGG
CTTCGGAATCGTTTTCCGGGACGCCGGCTGGATGATCCTCCAGCGCGGGGATCTCATGCTGGAGTTCTTC
GCCCACCCCAACTTGTTTATTGCAGCTTATAATGGTTACAAATAAAGCAATAGCATCACAAATTTCACAA
ATAAAGCATTTTTTTCACTGCATTCTAGTTGTGGTTTGTCCAAACTCATCAATGTATCTTATCATGTCTG
TATACCGTCGACCTCTAGCTAGAGCTTGGCGTAATCATGGTCATAGCTGTTTCCTGTGTGAAATTGTTAT
CCGCTCACAATTCCACACAACATACGAGCCGGAAGCATAAAGTGTAAAGCCTGGGGTGCCTAATGAGTGA
GCTAACTCACATTAATTGCGTTGCGCTCACTGCCCGCTTTCCAGTCGGGAAACCTGTCGTGCCAGCTGCA
TTAATGAATCGGCCAACGCGCGGGGAGAGGCGGTTTGCGTATTGGGCGCTCTTCCGCTTCCTCGCTCACT
GACTCGCTGCGCTCGGTCGTTCGGCTGCGGCGAGCGGTATCAGCTCACTCAAAGGCGGTAATACGGTTAT
CCACAGAATCAGGGGATAACGCAGGAAAGAACATGTGAGCAAAAGGCCAGCAAAAGGCCAGGAACCGTAA
AAAGGCCGCGTTGCTGGCGTTTTTCCATAGGCTCCGCCCCCCTGACGAGCATCACAAAAATCGACGCTCA
AGTCAGAGGTGGCGAAACCCGACAGGACTATAAAGATACCAGGCGTTTCCCCCTGGAAGCTCCCTCGTGC
GCTCTCCTGTTCCGACCCTGCCGCTTACCGGATACCTGTCCGCCTTTCTCCCTTCGGGAAGCGTGGCGCT
TTCTCATAGCTCACGCTGTAGGTATCTCAGTTCGGTGTAGGTCGTTCGCTCCAAGCTGGGCTGTGTGCAC
GAACCCCCCGTTCAGCCCGACCGCTGCGCCTTATCCGGTAACTATCGTCTTGAGTCCAACCCGGTAAGAC
ACGACTTATCGCCACTGGCAGCAGCCACTGGTAACAGGATTAGCAGAGCGAGGTATGTAGGCGGTGCTAC
AGAGTTCTTGAAGTGGTGGCCTAACTACGGCTACACTAGAAGAACAGTATTTGGTATCTGCGCTCTGCTG
AAGCCAGTTACCTTCGGAAAAAGAGTTGGTAGCTCTTGATCCGGCAAACAAACCACCGCTGGTAGCGGTG
GTTTTTTTGTTTGCAAGCAGCAGATTACGCGCAGAAAAAAAGGATCTCAAGAAGATCCTTTGATCTTTTC
TACGGGGTCTGACGCTCAGTGGAACGAAAACTCACGTTAAGGGATTTTGGTCATGAGATTATCAAAAAGG
ATCTTCACCTAGATCCTTTTAAATTAAAAATGAAGTTTTAAATCAATCTAAAGTATATATGAGTAAACTT
GGTCTGACAGTTACCAATGCTTAATCAGTGAGGCACCTATCTCAGCGATCTGTCTATTTCGTTCATCCAT
AGTTGCCTGACTCCCCGTCGTGTAGATAACTACGATACGGGAGGGCTTACCATCTGGCCCCAGTGCTGCA
ATGATACCGCGAGACCCACGCTCACCGGCTCCAGATTTATCAGCAATAAACCAGCCAGCCGGAAGGGCCG
AGCGCAGAAGTGGTCCTGCAACTTTATCCGCCTCCATCCAGTCTATTAATTGTTGCCGGGAAGCTAGAGT
AAGTAGTTCGCCAGTTAATAGTTTGCGCAACGTTGTTGCCATTGCTACAGGCATCGTGGTGTCACGCTCG
TCGTTTGGTATGGCTTCATTCAGCTCCGGTTCCCAACGATCAAGGCGAGTTACATGATCCCCCATGTTGT
GCAAAAAAGCGGTTAGCTCCTTCGGTCCTCCGATCGTTGTCAGAAGTAAGTTGGCCGCAGTGTTATCACT
CATGGTTATGGCAGCACTGCATAATTCTCTTACTGTCATGCCATCCGTAAGATGCTTTTCTGTGACTGGT
GAGTACTCAACCAAGTCATTCTGAGAATAGTGTATGCGGCGACCGAGTTGCTCTTGCCCGGCGTCAATAC
GGGATAATACCGCGCCACATAGCAGAACTTTAAAAGTGCTCATCATTGGAAAACGTTCTTCGGGGCGAAA
ACTCTCAAGGATCTTACCGCTGTTGAGATCCAGTTCGATGTAACCCACTCGTGCACCCAACTGATCTTCA
GCATCTTTTACTTTCACCAGCGTTTCTGGGTGAGCAAAAACAGGAAGGCAAAATGCCGCAAAAAAGGGAA
TAAGGGCGACACGGAAATGTTGAATACTCATACTCTTCCTTTTTCAATATTATTGAAGCATTTATCAGGG
TTATTGTCTCATGAGCGGATACATATTTGAATGTATTTAGAAAAATAAACAAATAGGGGTTCCGCGCACA
TTTCCCCGAAAAGTGCCACCTGACGTCGACGGATCGGGAGATCTCCCGATCCCCTATGGTGCACTCTCAG
TACAATCTGCTCTGATGCCGCATAGTTAAGCCAGTATCTGCTCCCTGCTTGTGTGTTGGAGGTCGCTGAG
TAGTGCGCGAGCAAAATTTAAGCTACAACAAGGCAAGGCTTGACCGACAATTGCATGAAGAATCTGCTTA
GGGTTAGGCGTTTTGCGCTGCTTCGCGATGTACGGGCCAGATATACGCGTTGACATTGATTATTGACTAG
TTATTAATAGTAATCAATTACGGGGTCATTAGTTCATAGCCCATATATGGAGTTCCGCGTTACATAACTT
ACGGTAAATGGCCCGCCTGGCTGACCGCCCAACGACCCCCGCCCATTGACGTCAATAATGACGTATGTTC
CCATAGTAACGCCAATAGGGACTTTCCATTGACGTCAATGGGTGGAGTATTTACGGTAAACTGCCCACTT
GGCAGTACATCAAGTGTATCATATGCCAAGTACGCCCCCTATTGACGTCAATGACGGTAAATGGCCCGCC
TGGCATTATGCCCAGTACATGACCTTATGGGACTTTCCTACTTGGCAGTACATCTACGTATTAGTCATCG
CTATTACCATGG
Features (pLannotate 1.2.2; 34 found; start..end, strand, type, name):
    217..397     +  LTR            5' LTR (truncated): truncated 5' long terminal repeat (LTR) from HIV-1
    444..569     +  misc_feature   HIV-1 Ψ: packaging signal of human immunodeficiency virus type 1
    553..916     +  CDS            HIV-1 gag (fragment): gag protein from human immunodeficiency virus 1; gag
   1062..1295    +  misc_feature   RRE: The Rev response element (RRE) of HIV-1 allows for Rev-dependent mRNA export from the nucleus to the cytoplasm.
   1672..1772    +  CDS            Rev (fragment): human immunodeficiency virus 1 (HIV-1) Rev protein; rev; enhances nuclear export of unspliced and incompletely spliced viral mRNAs
   1822..1939    +  misc_feature   cPPT/CTS: central polypurine tract and central termination sequence of HIV-1
   1990..2230    +  promoter       U6 promoter: RNA polymerase III promoter for human U6 snRNA
   2240..2260    +  CDS            ZsYellow1 (fragment): Zoanthus yellow fluorescent protein mammalian codon-optimized
   2260..2335    +  misc_RNA       gRNA scaffold: guide RNA scaffold for the Streptococcus pyogenes CRISPR/Cas9 system
   2353..2371    +  CDS            small t antigen (fragment): SV40 (simian virus 40) small t antigen
   2397..2608    +  promoter       EF-1α core promoter: core promoter for human elongation factor EF-1α
   2633..6736    +  CDS            Cas9: Cas9 (Csn1) endonuclease from the Streptococcus pyogenes Type II CRISPR/Cas system generates RNA-guided double strand breaks in DNA
   6874..7471    +  CDS            PuroR (fragment): puromycin N-acetyltransferase; pac from Streptomyces; confers resistance to puromycin
   7487..8075    +  misc_feature   WPRE: woodchuck hepatitis virus posttranscriptional regulatory element
   8126..8145    +  misc_feature   cPPT/CTS (fragment): central polypurine tract and central termination sequence of HIV-1
   8147..8380    +  LTR            3' LTR (ΔU3): self-inactivating 3' long terminal repeat (LTR) from HIV-1
   8412..8636    +  polyA_signal   bGH poly(A) signal: bovine growth hormone polyadenylation signal
   8640..8661    +  promoter       SV40 promoter (fragment): SV40 enhancer and early promoter
   8682..9110    +  rep_origin     f1 ori (sequence partly withheld): f1 bacteriophage origin of replication; arrow indicates direction of (+) strand synthesis
   9124..9453    +  promoter       SV40 promoter: SV40 enhancer and early promoter
   9501..9548    +  promoter       EM7 promoter: synthetic bacterial promoter&nbsp
   9567..9941    +  CDS            BleoR: antibiotic-binding protein; Sh ble from Streptoalloteichus hindustanus; confers resistance to bleomycin, phleomycin, and Zeocin™
   9951..10076   +  CDS            ble (fragment): BLE_KLEPN - Experimental evidence at protein level: Swiss-Prot protein existence level 1. Binding protein with a strong affinity to the bleomycin family of antibiotics. Binds to CL990; an antimitotic-antibiotic compound. From Klebsiella pneumoniae.
  10071..10192   +  polyA_signal   SV40 poly(A) signal: SV40 polyadenylation signal
  10263..10285   -  protein_bind   lac operator (fragment): The lac repressor binds to the lac operator to inhibit transcription in E. coli. This inhibition can be relieved by adding lactose or isopropyl-β-D-thiogalactopyranoside (IPTG). lac repressor encoded by lacI
  10289..10319   -  promoter       lac promoter: promoter for the E. coli lac operon
  10334..10355   -  protein_bind   CAP binding site: CAP binding activates transcription in the presence of cAMP. E. coli catabolite activator protein
  10368..10460   -  CDS            lacI (fragment): lac repressor; lacI; The lac repressor binds to the lac operator to inhibit transcription in E. coli. This inhibition can be relieved by adding lactose or isopropyl-β-D-thiogalactopyranoside (IPTG).
  10643..11231   -  rep_origin     ori: high-copy-number ColE1/pMB1/pBR322/pUC origin of replication
  11402..12262   -  CDS            AmpR: β-lactamase; bla; confers resistance to ampicillin, carbenicillin, and related antibiotics
  12263..12367   -  promoter       AmpR promoter: bla
  12426..12478   -  misc_feature   bom (fragment): basis of mobility region from pBR322
  12633..13012   +  enhancer       CMV enhancer: human cytomegalovirus immediate early enhancer
  13013..199     +  promoter       CMV promoter (across the origin): human cytomegalovirus (CMV) immediate early promoter
