[The description below was written by a language model from this plasmid's Addgene catalogue record and pLannotate feature annotations shown in this document.]
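Description:
lentiCRISPRv2_ZsG gRNA_3 is a third-generation-style, self-inactivating HIV-1 lentiviral transfer plasmid built on the LentiCRISPR v2 backbone. It delivers both components of the Streptococcus pyogenes CRISPR/Cas9 system to mammalian cells from a single vector. In bacteria it is maintained through a high-copy ColE1/pUC-type origin and selected with ampicillin (AmpR, β-lactamase). An f1 origin is also present. Outside the viral unit the backbone carries an SV40/EM7-driven BleoR cassette with an SV40 poly(A) signal.

A CMV enhancer/promoter fused to a truncated 5' LTR drives transcription of the viral genome in packaging cells. This region is followed by the Ψ packaging signal, a gag fragment, the RRE for Rev-dependent nuclear export, and the cPPT/CTS. The genome ends in a ΔU3 3' LTR, which inactivates LTR promoter activity after integration, with a bGH poly(A) signal downstream.

Within the genome, a human U6 RNA polymerase III promoter expresses a 20-nt spacer joined to the Cas9 gRNA scaffold. This is the third guide in the set, directed against the ZsGreen1 reporter. The short "ZsYellow1" hit in the automated annotation falls at the spacer position and probably reflects similarity between related Zoanthus fluorescent proteins. An EF-1α core promoter then drives Cas9, followed by a puromycin N-acetyltransferase coding region and a WPRE that enhances transcript expression. The feature table does not annotate the linker between Cas9 and PuroR.

The recorded purpose is lentiviral expression of Cas9 with a ZsGreen1-targeting sgRNA, for example to disrupt a ZsGreen reporter in transduced cells. The PuroR coding region should allow puromycin selection of those cells.
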