Addgene plasmid #192687: lentiCRISPRv2_ZsG gRNA_3
Purpose: Lentiviral expression of Cas9 and ZsGreen1 targeting sgRNA
Depositing lab: Jeffrey Miner. Depositing organization: Washington University in Saint Louis.
Backbone
  Vector backbone: LentiCRISPR v2
  Vector type: Mammalian Expression, Lentiviral, CRISPR
Growth in bacteria
  Bacterial resistance: Ampicillin, 100 μg/mL
  Growth temperature: 37°C
  Growth strain: NEB Stable
  Copy number: High Copy
Gene/Insert
  Gene/Insert name: Cas9, ZsGreen targeting sgRNA #3
  gRNA/shRNA sequence: AAGTTCGTGATCACCGGCGA
  Species: Synthetic
  Promoter: EF1a, U6
  Cloning method: Restriction Enzyme; 5′ cloning site Unknown (unknown if destroyed); 3′ cloning site Unknown (unknown if destroyed)
Terms and licenses: Academic/Nonprofit Terms; Industry Terms: Not Available to Industry
How to cite: lentiCRISPRv2_ZsG gRNA_3 was a gift from Jeffrey Miner (Addgene plasmid # 192687 ; http://n2t.net/addgene:192687 ; RRID:Addgene_192687)
